Addgene plasmid #148637: pT7-V5-SBP-C1-HsRoquin1_AE
Purpose: Mammalian Expression of HsRoquin1
Depositing lab: Elisa Izaurralde. Depositing organization: Max Planck Institute for Developmental Biology. Publication: A CAF40-binding motif facilitates recruitment of the CCR4-NOT complex to mRNAs targeted by Drosophila Roquin. Sgromo A, Raisch T, Bawankar P, Bhandari D, Chen Y, Kuzuoglu-Ozturk D, Weichenrieder O, Izaurralde E. Nat Commun. 2017 Feb 6;8:14307. doi: 10.1038/ncomms14307. PubMed 28165457.
Backbone
  Vector backbone: Unknown
  Vector type: Mammalian Expression
Growth in bacteria
  Bacterial resistance: Kanamycin, 50 μg/mL
  Growth temperature: 37°C
  Growth strain: DH5alpha
  Copy number: High Copy
Gene/Insert
  Gene/Insert name: HsRoquin1
  Species: H. sapiens (human)
  Entrez Gene: RC3H1 (a.k.a. FHL6, IMDSHY, RNF198, ROQUIN)
  Cloning method: Unknown
Terms and licenses: Academic/Nonprofit Terms; Industry Terms: Not Available to Industry
Depositor comments: ORF extracted from NCBI: NM_172071.2 Plasmids from this collection were made available to the research community and donated after the lab closed. Please note that the sequence provided by the depositing laboratory may be theoretical/predicted or based on Sanger sequencing results. There may be discrepancies between sequencing results obtained by Addgene and the depositor sequence. If an Addgene verified sequence is not available, please contact before placing your order to request that our lab fully sequence the plasmid.
How to cite: pT7-V5-SBP-C1-HsRoquin1_AE was a gift from Elisa Izaurralde (Addgene plasmid # 148637 ; http://n2t.net/addgene:148637 ; RRID:Addgene_148637)
