[The description below was written by a language model from this plasmid's Addgene catalogue record and pLannotate feature annotations shown in this document.]
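Description:
pT7-V5-SBP-C1-HsRoquin1_AE is a 7.6 kb mammalian expression plasmid encoding human Roquin1 (RC3H1), with the open reading frame taken from an NCBI reference transcript. The catalogue lists the backbone as unknown. The annotated layout has a CMV enhancer/promoter, a C1-style cloning site, an SV40 polyadenylation signal, an f1 origin and a dual-promoter NeoR/KanR cassette, which resembles the common "C1" family of N-terminal fusion vectors. It is maintained in E. coli through a high-copy ColE1/pUC-type origin under kanamycin selection. The aminoglycoside phosphotransferase gene is preceded by both a bacterial (bla) promoter and the SV40 enhancer/early promoter and followed by the HSV TK poly(A) signal, so it can also confer G418 resistance in mammalian cells. The f1 origin allows single-stranded DNA production.

In the expression cassette, the CMV immediate-early enhancer and promoter drive a fusion protein in which a V5 epitope tag and a streptavidin-binding peptide (SBP) sit upstream of the RC3H1 coding sequence, joined through remnants of the multiple cloning site and terminated by the SV40 poly(A) signal. A T7 promoter lies between the CMV promoter and the tags, which would also permit in vitro transcription with T7 RNA polymerase. The short fragments annotated as HIV-1 LTR, SV40 large T antigen, ble and bGH poly(A) are most likely incidental sequence matches within the backbone, not functional elements.

The V5 tag allows immunodetection and the SBP tag allows streptavidin-based pulldown. This fits the associated study of how Roquin proteins recruit the CCR4-NOT deadenylase complex to target mRNAs. The meaning of the "_AE" suffix is not explained in the record, and the depositor sequence may be theoretical.
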