Features (pLannotate 1.2.2; 19 found; start..end, strand, type, name):
     61..364     +  enhancer       CMV enhancer: human cytomegalovirus immediate early enhancer
    365..568     +  promoter       CMV promoter: human cytomegalovirus (CMV) immediate early promoter
    564..597     +  LTR            5' LTR (truncated) (fragment): truncated 5' long terminal repeat (LTR) from HIV-1
    613..631     +  promoter       T7 promoter: promoter for bacteriophage T7 RNA polymerase
    668..709     +  CDS            V5 tag: epitope tag from simian virus 5
    731..844     +  CDS            SBP: streptavidin-binding peptide selected from a peptide library; binds streptavidin with nanomolar affinity (Keefe et al., 2001)
    845..870     +  misc_feature   MCS (fragment): multiple cloning site
    872..4270    +  CDS            RC3H1: RC3H1_HUMAN - Also known as KIAA2025, RNF198. Experimental evidence at protein level: Swiss-Prot protein existence level 1. Post-transcriptional repressor of mRNAs containing a conserved stem loop motif, called constitutive decay element (CDE), which is often located in the 3'-UTR, as in HMGXB3, ICOS, IER3, NFKBID, NFKBIZ, PPP1R10, TNF, TNFRSF4 and in many more mRNAs (PubMed:25026078). Cleaves translationally inactive mRNAs harboring a stem-loop (SL), often located in their 3'-UTRs, during the early phase of inflammation in a helicase UPF1-independent manner (By similarity). Binds to CDE and p
   4273..4295    +  misc_feature   MCS (fragment): multiple cloning site
   4307..4391    +  CDS            large T antigen (fragment): large T antigen from SV40 (simian virus 40)
   4414..4535    +  polyA_signal   SV40 poly(A) signal: SV40 polyadenylation signal
   4569..4997    -  rep_origin     f1 ori (sequence partly withheld): f1 bacteriophage origin of replication; arrow indicates direction of (+) strand synthesis
   5024..5128    +  promoter       AmpR promoter: bla
   5130..5487    +  promoter       SV40 promoter: SV40 enhancer and early promoter
   5522..6316    +  CDS            NeoR/KanR: aminoglycoside phosphotransferase from Tn5; aph(3')-II (or nptII); confers resistance to neomycin, kanamycin, and G418 (Geneticin®)
   6337..6489    +  CDS            ble (fragment): BLE_KLEPN - Experimental evidence at protein level: Swiss-Prot protein existence level 1. Binding protein with a strong affinity to the bleomycin family of antibiotics. Binds to CL990; an antimitotic-antibiotic compound. From Klebsiella pneumoniae.
   6548..6595    +  polyA_signal   HSV TK poly(A) signal: herpes simplex virus thymidine kinase polyadenylation signal (Cole and Stacy, 1985)
   6686..6702    -  polyA_signal   bGH poly(A) signal (fragment): bovine growth hormone polyadenylation signal
   6924..7512    +  rep_origin     ori: high-copy-number ColE1/pMB1/pBR322/pUC origin of replication
>Addgene plasmid #148637 | pT7-V5-SBP-C1-HsRoquin1_AE | depositor full sequence | sequence record 291085 | Full Sequence
TAGTTATTAATAGTAATCAATTACGGGGTCATTAGTTCATAGCCCATATATGGAGTTCCGCGTTACATAA
CTTACGGTAAATGGCCCGCCTGGCTGACCGCCCAACGACCCCCGCCCATTGACGTCAATAATGACGTATG
TTCCCATAGTAACGCCAATAGGGACTTTCCATTGACGTCAATGGGTGGAGTATTTACGGTAAACTGCCCA
CTTGGCAGTACATCAAGTGTATCATATGCCAAGTACGCCCCCTATTGACGTCAATGACGGTAAATGGCCC
GCCTGGCATTATGCCCAGTACATGACCTTATGGGACTTTCCTACTTGGCAGTACATCTACGTATTAGTCA
TCGCTATTACCATGGTGATGCGGTTTTGGCAGTACATCAATGGGCGTGGATAGCGGTTTGACTCACGGGG
ATTTCCAAGTCTCCACCCCATTGACGTCAATGGGAGTTTGTTTTGGCACCAAAATCAACGGGACTTTCCA
AAATGTCGTAACAACTCCGCCCCATTGACGCAAATGGGCGGTAGGCGTGTACGGTGGGAGGTCTATATAA
GCAGAGCTCTCTGGCTAACTAGAGAACCCACTGCTTACTGGCTTATCGAAATTAATACGACTCACTATAG
GGAGACCCAAGCTCTAGCGCTACCGGTCGCCACCATGGGTAAGCCTATCCCTAACCCTCTCCTCGGTCTC
GATTCTACGCCCGGAAGCGGTAGCGGTACGATGGACGAGAAGACCACCGGCTGGGGGGGCGGCCACGTGG
TGGAGGGCCTGGCCGGCGAGCTGGAGCAGCTGCGGGCCAGGCTGGAGCACCACCCTCAGGGCCAGCGGGA
GCCCAGATCTCGAGCTCAAGCTTCGAATTCAATGCCTGTACAAGCTCCACAATGGACGGATTTCCTCTCC
TGCCCAATTTGCACTCAGACTTTCGACGAAACAATTCGAAAGCCCATCAGTTTGGGTTGTGGCCATACTG
TCTGCAAGATGTGCCTGAATAAACTCCACCGCAAGGCTTGCCCATTTGACCAGACCACTATCAATACAGA
CATTGAGCTCCTCCCTGTGAACTCAGCATTGCTGCAGCTCGTGGGTGCTCAGGTCCCTGAGCAGCAGCCT
ATTACTTTGTGTAGTGGGGTTGAAGACACAAAGCATTATGAGGAAGCCAAGAAATGTGTAGAAGAATTAG
CATTGTACTTAAAACCGCTCAGCAGTGCTAGAGGAGTGGGTCTGAACAGCACTACTCAGAGTGTTCTGAG
TCGCCCAATGCAGAGGAAGCTTGTGACTCTAGTCCACTGTCAACTAGTAGAAGAAGAAGGCAGGATTCGT
GCCATGAGGGCAGCTCGATCTTTAGGTGAACGAACAGTTACAGAGCTCATTCTCCAGCACCAGAATCCTC
AGCAACTCTCTTCCAATCTTTGGGCAGCAGTAAGGGCTAGGGGATGCCAGTTCCTTGGACCAGCAATGCA
GGAGGAAGCTTTAAAGTTGGTTCTGCTGGCCTTAGAAGATGGTTCTGCTTTGTCAAGAAAAGTATTGGTT
CTGTTTGTGGTGCAAAGATTGGAGCCACGGTTTCCTCAAGCCTCTAAAACTAGCATTGGGCATGTTGTTC
AGCTCCTTTATAGAGCCTCCTGTTTCAAGGTCACCAAACGTGATGAAGACTCTTCTTTGATGCAGCTGAA
AGAAGAATTTAGAACCTATGAAGCTCTGCGGCGAGAACATGACTCCCAGATAGTGCAGATTGCTATGGAA
GCAGGCTTACGAATTGCACCGGACCAGTGGTCCTCTTTGCTTTATGGAGACCAGTCTCACAAATCTCATA
TGCAGTCCATTATTGACAAGTTGCAGACTCCAGCCTCTTTTGCACAGAGTGTTCAGGAACTAACAATTGC
TCTCCAGCGAACTGGAGACCCAGCAAACTTGAACCGACTAAGACCCCATTTGGAGCTGTTAGCAAACATT
GACCCTAGTCCAGATGCTCCTCCTCCTACTTGGGAACAGCTGGAAAATGGGCTGGTTGCTGTGCGTACAG
TGGTACATGGGCTGGTTGATTATATCCAGAACCACAGCAAAAAAGGAGCAGATCAGCAGCAGCCTCCACA
GCATAGCAAATACAAAACATACATGTGTCGAGATATGAAGCAGAGAGGAGGATGCCCTCGTGGGGCCAGC
TGTACATTTGCACACTCACAGGAGGAACTGGAAAAATTTCGTAAAATGAATAAGCGCCTGGTTCCGAGAA
GACCCTTGAGTGCCTCTTTGGGTCAACTTAATGAGGTGGGCCTGCCTTCAGCAGCTATCCTTCCAGATGA
AGGTGCAGTGGATCTCCCTAGCAGAAAACCTCCTGCTCTGCCAAATGGAATTGTATCAACAGGGAATACA
GTAACACAGCTTATTCCGCGAGGGACAGACCCCAGCTATGATTCTAGTCTGAAACCAGGAAAAATAGATC
ATCTGAGCAGTAGTGCTCCTGGATCCCCTCCTGACCTGCTAGAATCTGTTCCTAAGAGTATTTCTGCCTT
ACCTGTGAATCCACATTCTATACCTCCAAGGGGGCCAGCAGATCTGCCTCCAATGCCTGTTACCAAACCA
CTTCAGATGGTACCTCGAGGTTCTCAGTTATATCCAGCACAACAGACGGATGTTTATTATCAGGATCCTC
GAGGAGCAGCTCCGCCATTTGAACCAGCACCTTATCAGCAGGGTATGTATTATACTCCACCACCACAATG
TGTGTCCCGCTTTGTCCGACCTCCACCATCTGCTCCTGAACCTGCTCCTCCCTACTTGGATCATTATCCA
CCCTACCTCCAAGAACGTGTTGTAAACTCTCAGTATGGCACACAGCCACAGCAGTACCCACCTATATACC
CATCTCACTATGATGGCCGTCGAGTGTACCCTGCTCCGTCTTACACAAGAGAAGAGATATTCCGAGAAAG
CCCTATACCCATTGAGATTCCACCTGCAGCAGTACCATCGTATGTACCAGAATCCAGAGAAAGATACCAA
CAGATCGAGAGTTACTATCCAGTGGCTCCTCATCCAACTCAGATCAGACCTTCGTACCTCAGAGAACCTC
CTTATAGCCGGCTTCCTCCTCCTCCCCAGCCTCATCCTAGTCTAGATGAACTACATCGCCGACGAAAGGA
AATAATGGCCCAGCTAGAGGAAAGAAAGGTTATCTCTCCACCTCCTTTTGCACCTTCACCAACCTTGCCT
CCTACCTTTCATCCGGAAGAATTTTTGGATGAAGACTTGAAGGTAGCTGGGAAATACAAAGGAAATGATT
ATAGCCAATACTCTCCCTGGTCATGTGACACCATCGGCTCCTACATTGGAACCAAAGATGCAAAACCCAA
AGATGTTGTGGCAGCAGGGAGTGTGGAAATGATGAATGTGGAGAGTAAAGGAATGAGGGACCAGCGATTA
GATCTTCAGAGAAGAGCAGCAGAAACCAGTGATGATGACCTCATCCCATTTGGAGACCGACCAACAGTGT
CTCGGTTTGGTGCCATCTCACGAACTTCCAAAACTATATATCAGGGTGCTGGTCCAATGCAGGCTATGGC
ACCTCAGGGAGCTCCTACAAAATCTATTAACATTTCAGATTATAGTCCATATGGAACCCACGGTGGCTGG
GGAGCTTCTCCATATTCACCTCATCAAAACATACCTTCTCAGGGACACTTCAGTGAGAGGGAGAGAATAT
CTATGTCAGAAGTGGCCAGTCATGGAAAACCCCTTCCATCTGCTGAGAGAGAACAGCTACGACTAGAATT
GCAGCAATTGAACCATCAGATTAGCCAGCAGACCCAGCTACGTGGACTAGAGGCTGTTAGTAACAGGCTG
GTGTTGCAGAGGGAGGCAAACACCCTGGCAGGCCAGTCACAGCCCCCACCACCGCCACCTCCAAAATGGC
CTGGGATGATCTCAAGTGAGCAGTTGAGCTTGGAACTGCACCAGGTGGAAAGGGAAATCGGGAAGAGAAC
ACGGGAACTGAGTATGGAAAACCAGTGTTCTCTGGACATGAAAAGCAAACTGAATACAAGTAAACAAGCA
GAAAATGGACAACCAGAACCACAAAACAAGGTTCCGGCTGAGGACCTTACATTGACATTCAGTGATGTAC
CAAATGGATCAGCCTTGACACAAGAGAATATCAGCCTCCTATCAAACAAGACCAGCTCTCTGAACCTGTC
AGAGGACCCTGAGGGAGGAGGGGATAATAATGACTCCCAGAGATCAGGAGTTACTCCCAGTTCTGCTCCT
TAACCGCGGGCCCGGGATCCACCGGATCTAGATAACTGATCATAATCAGCCATACCACATTTGTAGAGGT
TTTACTTGCTTTAAAAAACCTCCCACACCTCCCCCTGAACCTGAAACATAAAATGAATGCAATTGTTGTT
GTTAACTTGTTTATTGCAGCTTATAATGGTTACAAATAAAGCAATAGCATCACAAATTTCACAAATAAAG
CATTTTTTTCACTGCATTCTAGTTGTGGTTTGTCCAAACTCATCAATGTATCTTAACGCGTAAATTGTAA
GCGTTAATATTTTGTTAAAATTCGCGTTAAATTTTTGTTAAATCAGCTCATTTTTTAACCAATAGGCCGA
AATCGGCAAAATCCCTTATAAATCAAAAGAATAGACCGAGATAGGGT
[37 nt withheld, positions 4668-4704]
AAAGAACGTGGACTCCAACGTCAAAGG
[49 nt withheld, positions 4732-4780]
T
[91 nt withheld, positions 4782-4872]
G
[124 nt withheld, positions 4874-4997]
CAGGTGGCACTTTTCGGGGAAATGTGCGCGGAACCCCTATTTGTTTATTTTTCTAAATACATTCAAATAT
GTATCCGCTCATGAGACAATAACCCTGATAAATGCTTCAATAATATTGAAAAAGGAAGAGTCCTGAGGCG
GAAAGAACCAGCTGTGGAATGTGTGTCAGTTAGGGTGTGGAAAGTCCCCAGGCTCCCCAGCAGGCAGAAG
TATGCAAAGCATGCATCTCAATTAGTCAGCAACCAGGTGTGGAAAGTCCCCAGGCTCCCCAGCAGGCAGA
AGTATGCAAAGCATGCATCTCAATTAGTCAGCAACCATAGTCCCGCCCCTAACTCCGCCCATCCCGCCCC
TAACTCCGCCCAGTTCCGCCCATTCTCCGCCCCATGGCTGACTAATTTTTTTTATTTATGCAGAGGCCGA
GGCCGCCTCGGCCTCTGAGCTATTCCAGAAGTAGTGAGGAGGCTTTTTTGGAGGCCTAGGCTTTTGCAAA
GATCGATCAAGAGACAGGATGAGGATCGTTTCGCATGATTGAACAAGATGGATTGCACGCAGGTTCTCCG
GCCGCTTGGGTGGAGAGGCTATTCGGCTATGACTGGGCACAACAGACAATCGGCTGCTCTGATGCCGCCG
TGTTCCGGCTGTCAGCGCAGGGGCGCCCGGTTCTTTTTGTCAAGACCGACCTGTCCGGTGCCCTGAATGA
ACTGCAAGACGAGGCAGCGCGGCTATCGTGGCTGGCCACGACGGGCGTTCCTTGCGCAGCTGTGCTCGAC
GTTGTCACTGAAGCGGGAAGGGACTGGCTGCTATTGGGCGAAGTGCCGGGGCAGGATCTCCTGTCATCTC
ACCTTGCTCCTGCCGAGAAAGTATCCATCATGGCTGATGCAATGCGGCGGCTGCATACGCTTGATCCGGC
TACCTGCCCATTCGACCACCAAGCGAAACATCGCATCGAGCGAGCACGTACTCGGATGGAAGCCGGTCTT
GTCGATCAGGATGATCTGGACGAAGAGCATCAGGGGCTCGCGCCAGCCGAACTGTTCGCCAGGCTCAAGG
CGAGCATGCCCGACGGCGAGGATCTCGTCGTGACCCATGGCGATGCCTGCTTGCCGAATATCATGGTGGA
AAATGGCCGCTTTTCTGGATTCATCGACTGTGGCCGGCTGGGTGTGGCGGACCGCTATCAGGACATAGCG
TTGGCTACCCGTGATATTGCTGAAGAGCTTGGCGGCGAATGGGCTGACCGCTTCCTCGTGCTTTACGGTA
TCGCCGCTCCCGATTCGCAGCGCATCGCCTTCTATCGCCTTCTTGACGAGTTCTTCTGAGCGGGACTCTG
GGGTTCGAAATGACCGACCAAGCGACGCCCAACCTGCCATCACGAGATTTCGATTCCACCGCCGCCTTCT
ATGAAAGGTTGGGCTTCGGAATCGTTTTCCGGGACGCCGGCTGGATGATCCTCCAGCGCGGGGATCTCAT
GCTGGAGTTCTTCGCCCACCCTAGGGGGAGGCTAACTGAAACACGGAAGGAGACAATACCGGAAGGAACC
CGCGCTATGACGGCAATAAAAAGACAGAATAAAACGCACGGTGTTGGGTCGTTTGTTCATAAACGCGGGG
TTCGGTCCCAGGGCTGGCACTCTGTCGATACCCCACCGAGACCCCATTGGGGCCAATACGCCCGCGTTTC
TTCCTTTTCCCCACCCCACCCCCCAAGTTCGGGTGAAGGCCCAGGGCTCGCAGCCAACGTCGGGGCGGCA
GGCCCTGCCATAGCCTCAGGTTACTCATATATACTTTAGATTGATTTAAAACTTCATTTTTAATTTAAAA
GGATCTAGGTGAAGATCCTTTTTGATAATCTCATGACCAAAATCCCTTAACGTGAGTTTTCGTTCCACTG
AGCGTCAGACCCCGTAGAAAAGATCAAAGGATCTTCTTGAGATCCTTTTTTTCTGCGCGTAATCTGCTGC
TTGCAAACAAAAAAACCACCGCTACCAGCGGTGGTTTGTTTGCCGGATCAAGAGCTACCAACTCTTTTTC
CGAAGGTAACTGGCTTCAGCAGAGCGCAGATACCAAATACTGTCCTTCTAGTGTAGCCGTAGTTAGGCCA
CCACTTCAAGAACTCTGTAGCACCGCCTACATACCTCGCTCTGCTAATCCTGTTACCAGTGGCTGCTGCC
AGTGGCGATAAGTCGTGTCTTACCGGGTTGGACTCAAGACGATAGTTACCGGATAAGGCGCAGCGGTCGG
GCTGAACGGGGGGTTCGTGCACACAGCCCAGCTTGGAGCGAACGACCTACACCGAACTGAGATACCTACA
GCGTGAGCTATGAGAAAGCGCCACGCTTCCCGAAGGGAGAAAGGCGGACAGGTATCCGGTAAGCGGCAGG
GTCGGAACAGGAGAGCGCACGAGGGAGCTTCCAGGGGGAAACGCCTGGTATCTTTATAGTCCTGTCGGGT
TTCGCCACCTCTGACTTGAGCGTCGATTTTTGTGATGCTCGTCAGGGGGGCGGAGCCTATGGAAAAACGC
CAGCAACGCGGCCTTTTTACGGTTCCTGGCCTTTTGCTGGCCTTTTGCTCACATGTTCTTTCCTGCGTTA
TCCCCTGATTCTGTGGATAACCGTATTACCGCCATGCAT
